>Addgene plasmid #225703 | pLenti-H3.3(K36M)-3AID-HA-2A-mTurquoiseBSD | addgene full sequence | sequence record 449912 | Addgene NGS Result
TTGAGATCCTTTTTTTCTGCGCGTAATCTGCTGCTTGCAAACAAAAAAACCACCGCTACCAGCGGTGGTT
TGTTTGCCGGATCAAGAGCTACCAACTCTTTTTCCGAAGGTAACTGGCTTCAGCAGAGCGCAGATACCAA
ATACTGTTCTTCTAGTGTAGCCGTAGTTAGGCCACCACTTCAAGAACTCTGTAGCACCGCCTACATACCT
CGCTCTGCTAATCCTGTTACCAGTGGCTGCTGCCAGTGGCGATAAGTCGTGTCTTACCGGGTTGGACTCA
AGACGATAGTTACCGGATAAGGCGCAGCGGTCGGGCTGAACGGGGGGTTCGTGCACACAGCCCAGCTTGG
AGCGAACGACCTACACCGAACTGAGATACCTACAGCGTGAGCTATGAGAAAGCGCCACGCTTCCCGAAGG
GAGAAAGGCGGACAGGTATCCGGTAAGCGGCAGGGTCGGAACAGGAGAGCGCACGAGGGAGCTTCCAGGG
GGAAACGCCTGGTATCTTTATAGTCCTGTCGGGTTTCGCCACCTCTGACTTGAGCGTCGATTTTTGTGAT
GCTCGTCAGGGGGGCGGAGCCTATGGAAAAACGCCAGCAACGCGGCCTTTTTACGGTTCCTGGCCTTTTG
CTGGCCTTTTGCTCACATGCTGCTAGAGATTTTCCACACTGACTAAAAGGGTCTGAGGGATCTCTAGTTA
CCAGAGTCACACAACAGACGGGCACACACTACTTGAAGCACTCAAGGCAAGCTTTATTGAGGCTTAAGCA
GTGGGTTCCCTAGTTAGCCAGAGAGCTCCCAGGCTCAGATCTGGTCTAACCAGAGAGACCCAGTACAGTC
CGGATGCAGCTCTCGGGCCATGTGATGAAATGCTAGGCGGCTGTCAAACCTCCACTCTAATACTTCTCTC
TCCGGGTCATCCATCCCATGCAGGCTCACAGGGTGTAACAAGCGGGTGTTCTCTCCTTCATTGGCTTCTT
CTACCTTCTCTTGCTCAACTGGTACTAGCTTGTAGCACCATCCAAAGGTCAGTGGATATCTGATCCCTGG
CCCTGGTGTGTAGTTCTGCCAATCAGGGAAGTAGCCTTGTGTGTGGTAGATCCACAGATCAAGGATATCT
TGTCTTCGTTGGGAGTGAATTAGCCCTTCCAGTCCCCCCTTTTCTTTTAAAAAGTGGCTAAGATCTACAG
CTGCCTTGTAAGTCATTGGTCTTAAAGGTACCTGAGGTGTGACTGGAAAACCCACCTCCTCCTCCTCTTG
TGCTTCTAGCCAGGCACAATCAGCATTGGTAGCTGCTGTATTGCTACTTGTGATTGCTCCATGTTTTTCT
AGGTCTCGATCGAGGTCGACGGTATCGATGCGGGGAGGCGGCCCAAAGGGAGATCCGACTCGTCTGAGGG
CGAAGGCGAAGACGCGGAAGAGGCCGCAGAGCCGGCAGCAGGCCGCGGGAAGGAAGGTCCGCTGGATTGA
GGGCCGAAGGGACGTAGCAGAAGGACGTCCCGCGCAGAATCCAGGTGGCAACACAGGCGAGCAGCCAAGG
AAAGGACGATGATTTCCCCGACAACACCACGGAATTGTCAGTGCCCAACAGCCGAGCCCCTGTCCAGCAG
CGGGCAAGGCAGGCGGCGATGAGTTCCGCCGTGGCAATAGGGAGGGGGAAAGCGAAAGTCCCGGAAAGGA
GCTGACAGGTGGTGGCAATGCCCCAACCAGTGGGGGTTGCGTCAGCAAACACAGTGCACACCACGCCACG
TTGCCTGACAACGGGCCACAACTCCTCATAAAGAGACAGCAACCAGGATTTATACAAGGAGGAGAAAATG
AAAGCCATACGGGAAGCAATAGCATGATACAAAGGCATTAAAGCAGCGTATCCACATAGCGTAAAAGGAG
CAACATAGTTAAGAATACCAGTCAATCTTTCACAAATTTTGTAATCCAGAGGTTGATTATCGATAAGCTT
GATATCGAATTGTACCTAGTGGAACCGGAACCCTTAAACATGTATAACTTCGTATAATGTATGCTATACG
AAGTTATTAGGTCCCTCGACGAATTCTTAGCCCTCCCACACATAACCAGAGGGCAGCAATTCACGAATCC
CAACTGCCGTCGGCTGTCCATCACTGTCCTTCACTATGGCTTTGATCCCAGGATGCAGATCGAGAAGCAC
CTGTCGGCACCGTCCGCAGGGGCTCAAGATGCCCCTGTTCTCATTTCCGATCGCGACGATACAAGTCAGG
TTGCCAGCTGCCGCAGCAGCAGCAGTGCCCAGCACCACGAGTTCTGCACAAGGTCCCCCAGTAAAATGAT
ATACATTGACACCAGTGAAGATGCGGCCGTCGCTAGAGAGAGCTGCGCTGGCGACGCTGTAGTCTTCAGA
GATGGGGATGCTGTTGATTGTAGCCGTTGCTCTTTCAATGAGGGTGGATTCTTCTTGAGACAAAGGCTTG
GCCATGCTACCGCTGCCGCTACCCTTGTACAGCTCGTCCATGCCGAGAGTGATCCCGGCGGCGGTCACGA
ACTCCAGCAGGACCATGTGATCGCGCTTCTCGTTGGGGTCTTTGCTCAGCTTGGACTGGGTGCTCAGGTA
GTGGTTGTCGGGCAGCAGCACGGGGCCGTCGCCGATGGGGGTGTTCTGCTGGTAGTGGTCGGCGAGCTGC
ACGCCGCCGTCCTCGATGTTGTGGCGGATCTTGAAGTTGGCCTTGATGCCGTTCTTCTGCTTGTCGGCGG
TGATATAGACGTTGTCGCTGATGTAGTTGTACTCCAGCTTGTGCCCCAGGATGTTGCCGTCCTCCTTGAA
GTCGATGCCCTTCAGCTCGATGCGGTTCACCAGGGTGTCGCCCTCGAACTTCACCTCGGCGCGGGTCTTG
TAGTTGCCGTCGTCCTTGAAGAAGATGGTGCGCTCCTGGACGTAGCCTTCGGGCATGGCGGACTTGAAGA
AGTCGTGCTGCTTCATGTGGTCGGGGTAGCGGGCGAAGCACTGCACGCCCCAGGACAGGGTGGTCACGAG
GGTGGGCCAGGGCACGGGCAGCTTGCCGGTGGTGCAGATGAACTTCAGGGTCAGCTTGCCGTAGGTGGCA
TCGCCCTCGCCCTCGCCGGACACGCTGAACTTGTGGCCGTTTACGTCGCCGTCCAGCTCGACCAGGATGG
GCACCACCCCGGTGAACAGCTCCTCGCCCTTGCTCACCATTGGGCCAGGATTCTCCTCGACATCTCCGCA
AGTTAGGAGGCTTCCCCTTCCCTCTCCAGATCCAGCATAATCAGGCACATCATAAGGGTATCCGGCGCTG
CCAGCGTAGTCAGGCACATCATAGGGGTATTTATACATTCGCAGATCAATTTTCCGCAAGTAGGGGGCTC
CGTCCATACTTACTTTTACAAATGCTGCCGCCTCGGGGCCTCCAGAACTCTTTTGGCAACTGACCATTAC
ATTCTTGCGGTATGATCTGACGGGGGGCCAACCGACTACTTGAGCTTTTGCCGGGGGTTTAGCTGGGTCT
TTCGGACATGCACTCTTCTCTTTGGAAGATTTATACATGCGGAGATCTATTTTCCTAAGGTACGGGGCGC
CGTCCATGCTAACTTTAACGAATGCTGCAGCCTCTGGTCCGCCACTAGACTTTTGACAAGATACCATAAC
ATTCTTGCGATAGGATCTGACAGGCGGCCAACCAACTACTTGAGCTTTGGCGGGTGGCTTCGCAGGGTCC
TTCGGGCAGGCGCTCTTTTCTTTGCTGCTCTTATACATCCTAAGGTCGATTTTCCTCAAGTACGGCGCAC
CATCCATGGAAACCTTTACAAACGCTGCGGCCTCTGGACCTCCGCTTGATTTTTGACATGATACCATAAC
ATTTTTCCTGTATGAGCGCACAGGAGGCCAACCGACGACCTGAGCCTTCGCCGGCGGCTTTGCAGGGTCT
TTTGGACAGGCACTTTTCTCCTTACTCAATTGGCCGGAAATCGATGGTGCATAATCAGGCACATCATAGG
GGTATTTATACATTCGCAGATCAATTTTCCGCAAGTAGGGGGCTCCGTCCATACTTACTTTTACAAATGC
TGCCGCCTCGGGGCCTCCAGAACTCTTTTGGCAACTGACCATTACATTCTTGCGGTATGATCTGACGGGG
GGCCAACCGACTACTTGAGCTTTTGCCGGGGGTTTAGCTGGGTCTTTCGGACATGCACTCTTCTCTTTGG
AAGATTTATACATGCGGAGATCTATTTTCCTAAGGTACGGGGCGCCGTCCATGCTAACTTTAACGAATGC
TGCAGCCTCTGGTCCGCCACTAGACTTTTGACAAGATACCATAACATTCTTGCGATAGGATCTGACAGGC
GGCCAACCAACTACTTGAGCTTTGGCGGGTGGCTTCGCAGGGTCCTTCGGGCAGGCGCTCTTTTCTTTGC
TGCTCTTATACATCCTAAGGTCGATTTTCCTCAAGTACGGCGCACCATCCATGGAAACCTTTACAAACGC
TGCGGCCTCTGGACCTCCGCTTGATTTTTGACATGATACCATAACATTTTTCCTGTATGAGCGCACAGGA
GGCCAACCGACGACCTGAGCCTTCGCCGGCGGCTTTGCAGGGTCTTTTGGACAGGCACTTTTCTCCTTAC
TCAATTGGCCGGAAATCGATGGTGCATAATCAGGAACATCATAAGGATAGCCACCGTTAACAGCTCTCTC
TCCCCGTATCCGGCGAGCCAACTGGATGTCTTTGGGCATGATGGTGACTCTCTTAGCGTGGATGGCACAC
AGGTTGGTATCTTCGAACAGACCCACCAGGTACGCTTCGCTAGCCTCCTGCAGCGCACCGATGGCTGCGC
TCTGAAACCTCAGGTCGGTTTTGAAATCCTGCGCGATCTCCCTCACCAACCTCTGGAAGGGCAGCTTCCG
GATGAGCAGCTCGGTCGACTTCTGATAACGACGAATCTCTCGAAGCGCCACGGTCCCGGGCCTGTAGCGA
TGAGGCTTCATCACCCCGCCGGTAGAGGGAGCGCTTTTCCTGGCGGCTTTCGTGGCCAGCTGTTTGCGGG
GGGCTTTCCCACCGGTGGACTTACGAGCAGTCTGCTTGGTTCGGGCCATATTAAAATGCTAGCTCACGAC
ACCTGAAATGGAAGAAAAAAACTTTGAACCACTGTCTGAGGCTTGAGAATGAACCAAGATCCAAACTCAA
AAAGGGCAAATTCCAAGGAGAATTACATCAAGTGCCAAGCTGGCCTAACTTCAGTCTCCACCCACTCAGT
GTGGGGAAACTCCATCGCATAAAACCCCTCCCCCCAACCTAAAGACGACGTACTCCAAAAGCGCGAGAAC
TAATCGAGGTGCCTGGACGGCGCCCGGTACTCCGTGGAGTCACATGAAGCGACGGCTGAGGACGGAAAGG
CCCTTTTCCTTTGTGTGGGTGACTCACCCGCCCGCTCTCCCGAGCGCCGCGTCCTCCATTTTGAGCTCCC
TGCAGCAGGGCCGGGAAGCGGCCATCTTTCCGCTCACGCAACTGGTGCCGACCGGGCCAGCCTTGCCGCC
CAGGGCGGGGCGATACACGGCGGCGCGAGGCCAGGCACCAGAGCAGGCCGGCCAGCTTGAGACTACCCCC
GTCCGATTCTCGGTGGCCGCGCTCGCAGGCCCCGCCTCGCCGAACATGTGCGCTGGGACGCACGGGCCCC
GTCGCCGCCCGCGGCCCCAAAAACCGAAATACCAGTGTGCAGATCTTGGCCCGCATTTACAAGACTATCT
TGCCAGAAAAAAAGCGTCGCAGCAGGTCATCAAAAATTTTAAATGGCTAGAGACTTATCGAAAGCAGCGA
GACAGGCGCGAAGGTGCCACCAGATTCGCACGCGGCGGCCCCAGCGCCCAGGCCAGGCCTCAACTCAAGC
ACGAGGCGAAGGGGCTCCTTAAGCGCAAGGCCTCGAACTCTCCCACCCACTTCCAACCCGAAGCTCGGGA
TCAAGAATCACGTACTGCAGCCAGGTGGAAGTAATTCAAGGCACGCAAGGGCCATAACCCGTAAAGAGGC
CAGGCCCGCGGGAACCACACACGGCACTTACCTGTGTTCTGGCGGCAAACCCGTTGCGAAAAAGAACGTT
CACGGCGACTACTGCACTTATATACGGTTCTCCCCCACCCTCGGGAAAAAGGCGGAGCCAGTACACGACA
TCACTTTCCCAGTTTACCCCGCGCCACCTTCTCTAGGCACCGGTTCAATTGCCGACCCCTCCCCCCAACT
TCTCGGGGACTGTGGGCGATGTGCGCTCTGCCCACTGACGGGCACATGCATGGCGGTAATACGGTTATCC
ACGCGGCCGCCTGAGTCAAATGGGATCTCTAGAGCGGGCCCGGTACTAACCAAACTGGATCTCTGCTGTC
CCTGTAATAAACCCGAAAATTTTGAATTTTTGTAATTTGTTTTTGTAATTCTTTAGTTTGTATGTCTGTT
GCTATTATGTCTACTATTCTTTCCCCTGCACTGTACCCCCCAATCCCCCCTTTTCTTTTAAAATTGTGGA
TGAATACTGCCATTTGTCTGCAGAATTGGCGCACGCAGTGCCGATCCGTTCACTAATCGAATGGATCTGT
CTCTGTCTCTCTCTCCACCTTCTTCTTCTATTCCTTCGGGCCTGTCGGGTCCCCTCGGGGTTGGGAGGTG
GGTCTGAAACGATAATGGTGAATATCCCTGCCTAACTCTATTCACTATAGAAAGTACAGCAAAAACTATT
CTTAAACCTACCAAGCCTCCTACTATCATTATGAATAATTTTATATACCACAGCCAATTTGTTATGTTAA
ACCAATTCCACAAACTTGCCCATTTATCTAATTCCAATAATTCTTGTTCATTCTTTTCTTGCTGGTTTTG
CGATTCTTCAATTAAGGAGTGTATTAAGCTTGTGTAATTGTTAATTTCTCTGTCCCACTCCATCCAGGTC
GTGTGATTCCAAATCTGTTCCAGAGATTTATTACTCCAACTAGCATTCCAAGGCACAGCAGTGGTGCAAA
TGAGTTTTCCAGAGCAACCCCAAATCCCCAGGAGCTGTTGATCCTTTAGGTATCTTTCCACAGCCAGGAT
TCTTGCCTGGAGCTGCTTGATGCCCCAGACTGTGAGTTGCAACAGATGCTGTTGCGCCTCAATAGCCCTC
AGCAAATTGTTCTGCTGCTGCACTATACCAGACAATAATTGTCTGGCCTGTACCGTCAGCGTCATTGACG
CTGCGCCCATAGTGCTTCCTGCTGCTCCCAAGAACCCAAGGAACAAAGCTCCTATTCCCACTGCTCTTTT
TTCTCTCTGCACCACTCTTCTCTTTGCCTTGGTGGGTGCTACTCCTAATGGTTCAATTTTTACTACTTTA
TATTTATATAATTCACTTCTCCAATTGTCCCTCATATCTCCTCCTCCAGGTCTGAAGATCAGCGGCCGGC
CGCTTGCTGTGCGGTGGTCTTACTTTTGTTTTGCTCTTCCTCTATCTTGTCTAAAGCTTCCTTGGTGTCT
TTTATCTCTATCCTTTGATGCACACAATAGAGGGTTGCTACTGTATTATATAATGATCTAAGTTCTTCTG
ATCCTGTCTGAAGGGATGGTTGTAGCTGTCCCAGTATTTGTCTACAGCCTTCTGATGTTTCTAACAGGCC
AGGATTAACTGCGAATCGTTCTAGCTCCCTGCTTGCCCATACTATATGTTTTAATTTATATTTTTTCTTT
CCCCCTGGCCTTAACCGAATTTTTTCCCATCGCGATCTAATTCTCCCCCGCTTAATACTGACGCTCTCGC
ACCCATCTCTCTCCTTCTAGCCTCCGCTAGTCAAAATTTTTGGCGTACTCACCAGTCGCCGCCCCTCGCC
TCTTGCCGTGCGCGCTTCAGCAAGCCGAGTCCTGCGTCGAGAGAGCTCCTCTGGTTTCCCTTTCGCTTTC
AAGTCCCTGTTCGGGCGCCACTGCTAGAGATTTTCCACACTGACTAAAAGGGTCTGAGGGATCTCTAGTT
ACCAGAGTCACACAACAGACGGGCACACACTACTTGAAGCACTCAAGGCAAGCTTTATTGAGGCTTAAGC
AGTGGGTTCCCTAGTTAGCCAGAGAGCTCCCAGGCTCAGATCTGGTCTAACCAGAGAGACCCAGTACAGG
CAAAACGCGCTGCTTATATAGACCTCCCACCGTACACGCCTACCGCCCATTTGCGTCAATGGGGCGGAGT
TGTTACGACATTTTGGAAAGTCCCGTTGATTTTGGTGCCAAAACAAACTCCCATTGACGTCAATGGGGTG
GAGACTTGGAAATCCCCGTGAGTCAAACCGCTATCCACGCCCATTGATGTACTGCCAAAACCGCATCACC
ATGGTAATAGCGATGACTAATACGTAGATGTACTGCCAAGTAGGAAAGTCCCATAAGGTCATGTACTGGG
CATAATGCCAGGCGGGCCATTTACCGTCATTGACGTCAATAGGGGGCGTACTTGGCATATGATACACTTG
ATGTACTGCCAAGTGGGCAGTTTACCGTAAATACTCCACCCATTGACGTCAATGGAAAGTCCCTATTGGC
GTTACTATGGGAACATACGTCATTATTGACGTCAATGGGCGGGGGTCGTTGGGCGGTCAGCCAGGCGGGC
CATTTACCGTAAGTTATGTAACGCGGAACTCCATATATGGGCTATGAACTAATGACCCCGTAATTGATTA
CTATTAATAACTAGTCAATAATCAATGTCAACGCGTATATCTGGCCCGTACATCGCGAAGCAGCGCAAAA
CGCCTAACCCTAAGCAGATTCTTCATGCAATTGTCGGTCAAGCCTTGCCTTGTTGTAGCTTAAATTTTGC
TCGCGCACTACTCAGCGACCTCCAACACACAAGCAGGGAGCAGATACTGGCTTAACTATGCGGCATCAGA
GCAGATTGTACTGAGAGTGCACCATAGGGGATCGGGAGATCTCCCGATCCGTCGACGTCAGGTGGCACTT
TTCGGGGAAATGTGCGCGGAACCCCTATTTGTTTATTTTTCTAAATACATTCAAATATGTATCCGCTCAT
GAGACAATAACCCTGATAAATGCTTCAATAATATTGAAAAAGGAAGAGTATGAGTATTCAACATTTCCGT
GTCGCCCTTATTCCCTTTTTTGCGGCATTTTGCCTTCCTGTTTTTGCTCACCCAGAAACGCTGGTGAAAG
TAAAAGATGCTGAAGATCAGTTGGGTGCACGAGTGGGTTACATCGAACTGGATCTCAACAGCGGTAAGAT
CCTTGAGAGTTTTCGCCCCGAAGAACGTTTTCCAATGATGAGCACTTTTAAAGTTCTGCTATGTGGCGCG
GTATTATCCCGTATTGACGCCGGGCAAGAGCAACTCGGTCGCCGCATACACTATTCTCAGAATGACTTGG
TTGAGTACTCACCAGTCACAGAAAAGCATCTTACGGATGGCATGACAGTAAGAGAATTATGCAGTGCTGC
CATAACCATGAGTGATAACACTGCGGCCAACTTACTTCTGACAACGATCGGAGGACCGAAGGAGCTAACC
GCTTTTTTGCACAACATGGGGGATCATGTAACTCGCCTTGATCGTTGGGAACCGGAGCTGAATGAAGCCA
TACCAAACGACGAGCGTGACACCACGATGCCTGTAGCAATGGCAACAACGTTGCGCAAACTATTAACTGG
CGAACTACTTACTCTAGCTTCCCGGCAACAATTAATAGACTGGATGGAGGCGGATAAAGTTGCAGGACCA
CTTCTGCGCTCGGCCCTTCCGGCTGGCTGGTTTATTGCTGATAAATCTGGAGCCGGTGAGCGTGGGTCTC
GCGGTATCATTGCAGCACTGGGGCCAGATGGTAAGCCCTCCCGTATCGTAGTTATCTACACGACGGGGAG
TCAGGCAACTATGGATGAACGAAATAGACAGATCGCTGAGATAGGTGCCTCACTGATTAAGCATTGGTAA
CTGTCAGACCAAGTTTACTCATATATACTTTAGATTGATTTAAAACTTCATTTTTAATTTAAAAGGATCT
AGGTGAAGATCCTTTTTGATAATCTCATGACCAAAATCCCTTAACGTGAGTTTTCGTTCCACTGAGCGTC
AGACCCCGTAGAAAAGATCAAAGGATCTTC
Features (pLannotate 1.2.2; 27 found; start..end, strand, type, name):
      1..589     +  rep_origin     ori: high-copy-number ColE1/pMB1/pBR322/pUC origin of replication
    651..831     -  LTR            5' LTR (truncated): truncated 5' long terminal repeat (LTR) from HIV-1
    838..1338    -  CDS            nef (fragment): NEF_HV1LA - Experimental evidence at protein level: Swiss-Prot protein existence level 1. Extracellular Nef protein targets CD4(+) T-lymphocytes for apoptosis by interacting with CXCR4 surface receptors. From Human immunodeficiency virus type 1 group M subtype B (isolate Lai) (HIV-1).
   1340..1359    -  misc_feature   MCS (fragment): pBluescript multiple cloning site
   1360..1948    -  misc_feature   WPRE: woodchuck hepatitis virus posttranscriptional regulatory element
   1948..1971    -  misc_feature   MCS (fragment): pBluescript multiple cloning site
   2004..2037    -  protein_bind   loxP: Cre-mediated recombination occurs in the 8-bp core sequence (GCATACAT). Cre recombinase
   2057..2455    -  CDS            BSD: blasticidin S deaminase; Aspergillus terreus BSD; confers resistance to blasticidin
   2474..3190    -  CDS            mTurquoise: mTurquoise is a basic (constitutively fluorescent) cyan fluorescent protein published in 2010, derived from Aequorea victoria. It has low acid sensitivity.
   3314..3493    -  CDS            IAA4 (fragment): IAA4_ARATH - Also known as AUX2-11. Experimental evidence at protein level: Swiss-Prot protein existence level 1. Aux/IAA proteins are short-lived transcriptional factors that function as repressors of early auxin response genes at low auxin concentrations. Repression is thought to result from the interaction with auxin response factors (ARFs), proteins that bind to the auxin- responsive promoter element (AuxRE). Formation of heterodimers with ARF proteins may alter their ability to modulate early auxin response genes expression. From Arabidopsis thaliana (Mouse-ear cress).
   3512..3736    -  CDS            IAA17 (fragment): IAA17_ARATH - Also known as AXR3. Experimental evidence at protein level: Swiss-Prot protein existence level 1. Aux/IAA proteins are short-lived transcriptional factors that function as repressors of early auxin response genes at low auxin concentrations. Repression is thought to result from the interaction with auxin response factors (ARFs), proteins that bind to the auxin- responsive promoter element (AuxRE). Formation of heterodimers with ARF proteins may alter their ability to modulate early auxin response genes expression. From Arabidopsis thaliana (Mouse-ear cress).
   3719..3982    -  CDS            IAA8 (fragment): IAA8_ARATH - Experimental evidence at protein level: Swiss-Prot protein existence level 1. Aux/IAA proteins are short-lived transcriptional factors that function as repressors of early auxin response genes at low auxin concentrations. Repression is thought to result from the interaction with auxin response factors (ARFs), proteins that bind to the auxin- responsive promoter element (AuxRE). Formation of heterodimers with ARF proteins may alter their ability to modulate early auxin response genes expression. From Arabidopsis thaliana (Mouse-ear cress).
   3989..4168    -  CDS            IAA4 (fragment): IAA4_ARATH - Also known as AUX2-11. Experimental evidence at protein level: Swiss-Prot protein existence level 1. Aux/IAA proteins are short-lived transcriptional factors that function as repressors of early auxin response genes at low auxin concentrations. Repression is thought to result from the interaction with auxin response factors (ARFs), proteins that bind to the auxin- responsive promoter element (AuxRE). Formation of heterodimers with ARF proteins may alter their ability to modulate early auxin response genes expression. From Arabidopsis thaliana (Mouse-ear cress).
   4187..4435    -  CDS            IAA14 (fragment): IAA14_ARATH - Also known as SLR1. Experimental evidence at protein level: Swiss-Prot protein existence level 1. Aux/IAA proteins are short-lived transcriptional factors that function as repressors of early auxin response genes at low auxin concentrations. Repression is thought to result from the interaction with auxin response factors (ARFs), proteins that bind to the auxin- responsive promoter element (AuxRE). Formation of heterodimers with ARF proteins may alter their ability to modulate early auxin response genes expression. From Arabidopsis thaliana (Mouse-ear cress).
   4682..5089    -  CDS            His3.3A: H33A_DROME - Experimental evidence at protein level: Swiss-Prot protein existence level 1. Variant histone H3 which replaces conventional H3 in a wide range of nucleosomes in active genes and is specifically enriched in modifications associated with active chromatin. Constitutes the predominant form of histone H3 in non-dividing cells and is incorporated into chromatin independently of DNA synthesis. Deposited at sites of nucleosomal displacement throughout transcribed genes, suggesting that it represents an epigenetic imprint of transcriptionally active chromatin. Nucleosomes wrap and compact
   5104..6275    -  promoter       EF-1α promoter: strong constitutive promoter for human elongation factor EF-1α
   6386..6503    -  misc_feature   cPPT/CTS: central polypurine tract and central termination sequence of HIV-1
   6553..6653    -  CDS            Rev (fragment): human immunodeficiency virus 1 (HIV-1) Rev protein; rev; enhances nuclear export of unspliced and incompletely spliced viral mRNAs
   7030..7263    -  misc_feature   RRE: The Rev response element (RRE) of HIV-1 allows for Rev-dependent mRNA export from the nucleus to the cytoplasm.
   7438..7776    -  CDS            HIV-1 gag (fragment): gag protein from human immunodeficiency virus 1; gag
   7760..7885    -  misc_feature   HIV-1 Ψ: packaging signal of human immunodeficiency virus type 1
   7932..8112    -  LTR            5' LTR (truncated): truncated 5' long terminal repeat (LTR) from HIV-1
   8130..8329    -  promoter       CMV promoter: human cytomegalovirus (CMV) immediate early promoter
   8330..8709    -  enhancer       CMV enhancer: human cytomegalovirus immediate early enhancer
   8864..8916    +  misc_feature   bom (fragment): basis of mobility region from pBR322
   8975..9079    +  promoter       AmpR promoter: bla
   9080..9940    +  CDS            AmpR: β-lactamase; bla; confers resistance to ampicillin, carbenicillin, and related antibiotics
