[The description below was written by a language model from this plasmid's Addgene catalogue record and pLannotate feature annotations shown in this document.]
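Description:
pLenti-H3.3(K36M)-3AID-HA-2A-mTurquoiseBSD is an HIV-1-based lentiviral transfer plasmid of about 10.1 kb for stable expression in mammalian cells of a degradable form of the human H3.3 K36M oncohistone. It is propagated in bacteria through a high-copy ColE1/pUC-type origin and an ampicillin resistance gene. The viral genome is transcribed from a CMV enhancer/promoter joined to a truncated 5' LTR, an arrangement typical of Tat-independent vectors. It carries the Ψ packaging signal with a partial gag sequence, the RRE for Rev-dependent nuclear export, the cPPT/CTS and a WPRE that boosts transcript stability and expression. A second truncated LTR lies at the 3' end.

Within the provirus, an EF-1α promoter drives a single open reading frame. This begins with histone H3.3 bearing the K36M substitution; the annotation tool matched it to the highly conserved Drosophila homologue, but the record lists the insert as human. According to the catalogue fields, it is fused at its C terminus to three copies of an auxin-inducible degron and an HA epitope. The feature table shows this region as a series of Arabidopsis Aux/IAA protein fragments, but does not annotate the HA tag or the T2A separately. The T2A peptide separates the histone fusion from mTurquoise fused to blasticidin S deaminase, so transduced cells can be both identified by cyan fluorescence and selected with blasticidin. A single loxP site sits downstream of the cassette; its purpose is not stated.

The degron should allow auxin-triggered depletion of the mutant histone in cells that supply the cognate plant F-box receptor, which is not encoded here. The associated work used the oncohistone to study epigenetic memory and DNA methylation.
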