Addgene plasmid #225703: pLenti-H3.3(K36M)-3AID-HA-2A-mTurquoiseBSD
Purpose: Lentiviral expression of AID degron tagged H3.3(K36M) and mTurquoise fused BlasticidinR
Depositing lab: Lacra Bintu. Depositing organization: Stanford University. Publication: The H3.3 K36M oncohistone disrupts the establishment of epigenetic memory through loss of DNA methylation. Sinha J, Nickels JF, Thurm AR, Ludwig CH, Archibald BN, Hinks MM, Wan J, Fang D, Bintu L. bioRxiv [Preprint]. 2023 Oct 14:2023.10.13.562147. doi: 10.1101/2023.10.13.562147. PubMed 37873347.
Backbone
  Vector backbone: pLenti
  Backbone size w/o insert (bp): 10000
  Vector type: Mammalian Expression, Lentiviral, Synthetic Biology
  Selectable markers: Blasticidin
Growth in bacteria
  Bacterial resistance: Ampicillin, 100 μg/mL
  Growth temperature: 37°C
  Growth strain: NEB Stable
  Copy number: Unknown
Gene/Insert
  Gene/Insert name: H3.3 (K36M)
  Species: H. sapiens (human)
  Mutation: K36M
  Entrez Gene: H3-3A (a.k.a. BRYLIB1, H3-3B, H3.3A, H3F3, H3F3A); H3-3B (a.k.a. BRYLIB2, H3-3A, H3.3B, H3F3B)
  Tag / fusion protein: 3xAID HA (C terminal on insert); T2A-mTurquoise (C terminal on insert)
Terms and licenses: Academic/Nonprofit Terms; Industry Terms: Not Available to Industry
How to cite: pLenti-H3.3(K36M)-3AID-HA-2A-mTurquoiseBSD was a gift from Lacra Bintu (Addgene plasmid # 225703 ; http://n2t.net/addgene:225703 ; RRID:Addgene_225703)
